Addgene plasmid #105618: pGEX-4T1-TAF12(50-130)
Purpose: bacterially express GST tagged TAF12 HFD
Depositing lab: Christopher Vakoc. Depositing organization: Cold Spring Harbor Laboratory. Publication: A TFIID-SAGA Perturbation that Targets MYB and Suppresses Acute Myeloid Leukemia. Xu Y, Milazzo JP, Somerville TDD, Tarumoto Y, Huang YH, Ostrander EL, Wilkinson JE, Challen GA, Vakoc CR. Cancer Cell. 2018 Jan 8;33(1):13-28.e8. doi: 10.1016/j.ccell.2017.12.002. PubMed 29316427.
Backbone
  Vector backbone: pGEX4T1
  Vector type: Bacterial Expression
Growth in bacteria
  Bacterial resistance: Ampicillin, 100 μg/mL
  Growth temperature: 37°C
  Growth strain: DH5alpha
  Copy number: Unknown
Gene/Insert
  Gene/Insert name: TAF12-HFD amino acid 50-130
  Species: M. musculus (mouse)
  Entrez Gene: Taf12 (a.k.a. 20kDa, 2810422D08Rik, Taf2J)
  Tag / fusion protein: GST (N terminal on backbone)
  Cloning method: Ligation Independent Cloning
  Sequencing primers: 5′ GGGCTGGCAAGCCACGTTTGGTG
Terms and licenses: Academic/Nonprofit Terms; Industry Terms: Not Available to Industry
How to cite: pGEX-4T1-TAF12(50-130) was a gift from Christopher Vakoc (Addgene plasmid # 105618 ; http://n2t.net/addgene:105618 ; RRID:Addgene_105618)
