[The description below was written by a language model from this plasmid's Addgene catalogue record and pLannotate feature annotations shown in this document.]
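Description:
pGEX-4T1-TAF12(50-130) is a bacterial expression plasmid of about 5.2 kb, built on the pGEX-4T1 backbone, for producing a GST fusion of the histone-fold domain (HFD) of TAF12 in E. coli. It replicates from a ColE1/pMB1-type origin and is selected with ampicillin through the bla (AmpR) gene and its own promoter. The catalogue lists copy number as unknown. Short rop and bom fragments, a lac promoter/operator–lacZα segment and a small yciV fragment are backbone remnants with no evident role in expression.

The expression cassette consists of the hybrid tac promoter followed by a lac operator, driving the Schistosoma japonicum glutathione S-transferase coding sequence. After a short linker comes a 243 bp TAF12 fragment, which matches the stated residues 50–130. A plasmid-borne lacI gene supplies the repressor, so the fusion is held off until induction with IPTG. The depositor sequence annotates the lacI promoter as the stronger lacIq variant, whereas the sequencing-derived record calls it the ordinary lacI promoter; the two tables otherwise agree. The catalogue gives the insert species as mouse, while the automated annotation matched the human TAF12 entry. This may simply reflect conservation of this domain, and the record does not resolve it.

The N-terminal GST tag allows affinity capture of the fusion on glutathione resin. The construct therefore suits purification of the TAF12 HFD, a TFIID/SAGA subunit domain, and pull-down or binding assays. The associated work concerns perturbation of TFIID–SAGA in relation to MYB and acute myeloid leukemia.
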