Features (pLannotate 1.2.2; 17 found; start..end, strand, type, name):
      6..107     -  CDS            yciV (fragment): RNAAM_ECOLI - Also known as trpH From Escherichia coli (strain K12).
    183..211     +  promoter       tac promoter: strong E. coli promoter; hybrid between the trp and lac UV5 promoters
    219..235     +  protein_bind   lac operator: The lac repressor binds to the lac operator to inhibit transcription in E. coli. This inhibition can be relieved by adding lactose or isopropyl-β-D-thiogalactopyranoside (IPTG). lac repressor encoded by lacI
    258..911     +  CDS            GST26_SCHJA: Experimental evidence at protein level: Swiss-Prot protein existence level 1. GST isoenzymes appear to play a central role in the parasite detoxification system. Other functions are also suspected including a role in increasing the solubility of haematin in the parasite gut. From Schistosoma japonicum (Blood fluke).
    945..1187    +  CDS            TAF12 (fragment): TAF12_HUMAN - Also known as TAF15, TAF2J, TAFII20. Experimental evidence at protein level: Swiss-Prot protein existence level 1. TAFs are components of the transcription factor IID (TFIID) complex, PCAF histone acetylase complex and TBP-free TAFII complex (TFTC). TAFs components-TIIFD are essential for mediating regulation of RNA polymerase transcription. From Homo sapiens (Human).
   1223..1262    +  CDS            rop (fragment): Rop protein, which maintains plasmids at low copy number; rop
   1364..1404    +  misc_feature   bom (fragment): basis of mobility region from pBR322
   1509..1613    +  promoter       AmpR promoter: bla
   1614..2474    +  CDS            AmpR: β-lactamase; bla; confers resistance to ampicillin, carbenicillin, and related antibiotics
   2645..3233    +  rep_origin     ori: high-copy-number ColE1/pMB1/pBR322/pUC origin of replication
   3419..3470    -  misc_feature   bom (fragment): basis of mobility region from pBR322
   3477..3554    +  promoter       lacIq promoter: lacI (mutant); In the lacIq allele, a single base change in the promoter boosts expression of the lacI gene about 10-fold.
   3555..4637    +  CDS            lacI: lac repressor; lacI; The lac repressor binds to the lac operator to inhibit transcription in E. coli. This inhibition can be relieved by adding lactose or isopropyl-β-D-thiogalactopyranoside (IPTG).
   4650..4671    +  protein_bind   CAP binding site: CAP binding activates transcription in the presence of cAMP. E. coli catabolite activator protein
   4686..4716    +  promoter       lac promoter: promoter for the E. coli lac operon
   4724..4740    +  protein_bind   lac operator: The lac repressor binds to the lac operator to inhibit transcription in E. coli. This inhibition can be relieved by adding lactose or isopropyl-β-D-thiogalactopyranoside (IPTG). lac repressor encoded by lacI
   4760..4933    +  CDS            lacZα: LacZα fragment of β-galactosidase; lacZ fragment
>Addgene plasmid #105618 | pGEX-4T1-TAF12(50-130) | depositor full sequence | sequence record 200732 | pGEX-4T1-TAF12(50-130) sequence 5206 bps
ACGTTATCGACTGCACGGTGCACCAATGCTTCTGGCGTCAGGCAGCCATCGGAAGCTGTGGTATGGCTGT
GCAGGTCGTAAATCACTGCATAATTCGTGTCGCTCAAGGCGCACTCCCGTTCTGGATAATGTTTTTTGCG
CCGACATCATAACGGTTCTGGCAAATATTCTGAAATGAGCTGTTGACAATTAATCATCGGCTCGTATAAT
GTGTGGAATTGTGAGCGGATAACAATTTCACACAGGAAACAGTATTCATGTCCCCTATACTAGGTTATTG
GAAAATTAAGGGCCTTGTGCAACCCACTCGACTTCTTTTGGAATATCTTGAAGAAAAATATGAAGAGCAT
TTGTATGAGCGCGATGAAGGTGATAAATGGCGAAACAAAAAGTTTGAATTGGGTTTGGAGTTTCCCAATC
TTCCTTATTATATTGATGGTGATGTTAAATTAACACAGTCTATGGCCATCATACGTTATATAGCTGACAA
GCACAACATGTTGGGTGGTTGTCCAAAAGAGCGTGCAGAGATTTCAATGCTTGAAGGAGCGGTTTTGGAT
ATTAGATACGGTGTTTCGAGAATTGCATATAGTAAAGACTTTGAAACTCTCAAAGTTGATTTTCTTAGCA
AGCTACCTGAAATGCTGAAAATGTTCGAAGATCGTTTATGTCATAAAACATATTTAAATGGTGATCATGT
AACCCATCCTGACTTCATGTTGTATGACGCTCTTGATGTTGTTTTATACATGGACCCAATGTGCCTGGAT
GCGTTCCCAAAATTAGTTTGTTTTAAAAAACGTATTGAAGCTATCCCACAAATTGATAAGTACTTGAAAT
CCAGCAAGTATATAGCATGGCCTTTGCAGGGCTGGCAAGCCACGTTTGGTGGTGGCGACCATCCTCCAAA
ATCGGATCTGGTTCCGCGTGGATCCCCGGAATTCCTCAGCCCTGAAAACAACCAAGTGCTGACAAAAAAA
AAGCTGCAGGATCTGGTGAGGGAGGTGGATCCTAATGAGCAGCTGGATGAAGATGTGGAAGAGATGCTGC
TACAGATCGCTGATGATTTTATTGAGAGTGTGGTGACAGCTGCCTGCCAGCTTGCTCGGCACCGCAAGTC
CAGCACCCTAGAGGTAAAAGACGTCCAGCTGCATCTAGAGCGCCAGTGGAACATGTGGATCCCAGGCTGA
CTCGAGCGGCCGCATCGTGACTGACTGACGATCTGCCTCGCGCGTTTCGGTGATGACGGTGAAAACCTCT
GACACATGCAGCTCCCGGAGACGGTCACAGCTTGTCTGTAAGCGGATGCCGGGAGCAGACAAGCCCGTCA
GGGCGCGTCAGCGGGTGTTGGCGGGTGTCGGGGCGCAGCCATGACCCAGTCACGTAGCGATAGCGGAGTG
TATAATTCTTGAAGACGAAAGGGCCTCGTGATACGCCTATTTTTATAGGTTAATGTCATGATAATAATGG
TTTCTTAGACGTCAGGTGGCACTTTTCGGGGAAATGTGCGCGGAACCCCTATTTGTTTATTTTTCTAAAT
ACATTCAAATATGTATCCGCTCATGAGACAATAACCCTGATAAATGCTTCAATAATATTGAAAAAGGAAG
AGTATGAGTATTCAACATTTCCGTGTCGCCCTTATTCCCTTTTTTGCGGCATTTTGCCTTCCTGTTTTTG
CTCACCCAGAAACGCTGGTGAAAGTAAAAGATGCTGAAGATCAGTTGGGTGCACGAGTGGGTTACATCGA
ACTGGATCTCAACAGCGGTAAGATCCTTGAGAGTTTTCGCCCCGAAGAACGTTTTCCAATGATGAGCACT
TTTAAAGTTCTGCTATGTGGCGCGGTATTATCCCGTGTTGACGCCGGGCAAGAGCAACTCGGTCGCCGCA
TACACTATTCTCAGAATGACTTGGTTGAGTACTCACCAGTCACAGAAAAGCATCTTACGGATGGCATGAC
AGTAAGAGAATTATGCAGTGCTGCCATAACCATGAGTGATAACACTGCGGCCAACTTACTTCTGACAACG
ATCGGAGGACCGAAGGAGCTAACCGCTTTTTTGCACAACATGGGGGATCATGTAACTCGCCTTGATCGTT
GGGAACCGGAGCTGAATGAAGCCATACCAAACGACGAGCGTGACACCACGATGCCTGCAGCAATGGCAAC
AACGTTGCGCAAACTATTAACTGGCGAACTACTTACTCTAGCTTCCCGGCAACAATTAATAGACTGGATG
GAGGCGGATAAAGTTGCAGGACCACTTCTGCGCTCGGCCCTTCCGGCTGGCTGGTTTATTGCTGATAAAT
CTGGAGCCGGTGAGCGTGGGTCTCGCGGTATCATTGCAGCACTGGGGCCAGATGGTAAGCCCTCCCGTAT
CGTAGTTATCTACACGACGGGGAGTCAGGCAACTATGGATGAACGAAATAGACAGATCGCTGAGATAGGT
GCCTCACTGATTAAGCATTGGTAACTGTCAGACCAAGTTTACTCATATATACTTTAGATTGATTTAAAAC
TTCATTTTTAATTTAAAAGGATCTAGGTGAAGATCCTTTTTGATAATCTCATGACCAAAATCCCTTAACG
TGAGTTTTCGTTCCACTGAGCGTCAGACCCCGTAGAAAAGATCAAAGGATCTTCTTGAGATCCTTTTTTT
CTGCGCGTAATCTGCTGCTTGCAAACAAAAAAACCACCGCTACCAGCGGTGGTTTGTTTGCCGGATCAAG
AGCTACCAACTCTTTTTCCGAAGGTAACTGGCTTCAGCAGAGCGCAGATACCAAATACTGTCCTTCTAGT
GTAGCCGTAGTTAGGCCACCACTTCAAGAACTCTGTAGCACCGCCTACATACCTCGCTCTGCTAATCCTG
TTACCAGTGGCTGCTGCCAGTGGCGATAAGTCGTGTCTTACCGGGTTGGACTCAAGACGATAGTTACCGG
ATAAGGCGCAGCGGTCGGGCTGAACGGGGGGTTCGTGCACACAGCCCAGCTTGGAGCGAACGACCTACAC
CGAACTGAGATACCTACAGCGTGAGCTATGAGAAAGCGCCACGCTTCCCGAAGGGAGAAAGGCGGACAGG
TATCCGGTAAGCGGCAGGGTCGGAACAGGAGAGCGCACGAGGGAGCTTCCAGGGGGAAACGCCTGGTATC
TTTATAGTCCTGTCGGGTTTCGCCACCTCTGACTTGAGCGTCGATTTTTGTGATGCTCGTCAGGGGGGCG
GAGCCTATGGAAAAACGCCAGCAACGCGGCCTTTTTACGGTTCCTGGCCTTTTGCTGGCCTTTTGCTCAC
ATGTTCTTTCCTGCGTTATCCCCTGATTCTGTGGATAACCGTATTACCGCCTTTGAGTGAGCTGATACCG
CTCGCCGCAGCCGAACGACCGAGCGCAGCGAGTCAGTGAGCGAGGAAGCGGAAGAGCGCCTGATGCGGTA
TTTTCTCCTTACGCATCTGTGCGGTATTTCACACCGCATAAATTCCGACACCATCGAATGGTGCAAAACC
TTTCGCGGTATGGCATGATAGCGCCCGGAAGAGAGTCAATTCAGGGTGGTGAATGTGAAACCAGTAACGT
TATACGATGTCGCAGAGTATGCCGGTGTCTCTTATCAGACCGTTTCCCGCGTGGTGAACCAGGCCAGCCA
CGTTTCTGCGAAAACGCGGGAAAAAGTGGAAGCGGCGATGGCGGAGCTGAATTACATTCCCAACCGCGTG
GCACAACAACTGGCGGGCAAACAGTCGTTGCTGATTGGCGTTGCCACCTCCAGTCTGGCCCTGCACGCGC
CGTCGCAAATTGTCGCGGCGATTAAATCTCGCGCCGATCAACTGGGTGCCAGCGTGGTGGTGTCGATGGT
AGAACGAAGCGGCGTCGAAGCCTGTAAAGCGGCGGTGCACAATCTTCTCGCGCAACGCGTCAGTGGGCTG
ATCATTAACTATCCGCTGGATGACCAGGATGCCATTGCTGTGGAAGCTGCCTGCACTAATGTTCCGGCGT
TATTTCTTGATGTCTCTGACCAGACACCCATCAACAGTATTATTTTCTCCCATGAAGACGGTACGCGACT
GGGCGTGGAGCATCTGGTCGCATTGGGTCACCAGCAAATCGCGCTGTTAGCGGGCCCATTAAGTTCTGTC
TCGGCGCGTCTGCGTCTGGCTGGCTGGCATAAATATCTCACTCGCAATCAAATTCAGCCGATAGCGGAAC
GGGAAGGCGACTGGAGTGCCATGTCCGGTTTTCAACAAACCATGCAAATGCTGAATGAGGGCATCGTTCC
CACTGCGATGCTGGTTGCCAACGATCAGATGGCGCTGGGCGCAATGCGCGCCATTACCGAGTCCGGGCTG
CGCGTTGGTGCGGATATCTCGGTAGTGGGATACGACGATACCGAAGACAGCTCATGTTATATCCCGCCGT
TAACCACCATCAAACAGGATTTTCGCCTGCTGGGGCAAACCAGCGTGGACCGCTTGCTGCAACTCTCTCA
GGGCCAGGCGGTGAAGGGCAATCAGCTGTTGCCCGTCTCACTGGTGAAAAGAAAAACCACCCTGGCGCCC
AATACGCAAACCGCCTCTCCCCGCGCGTTGGCCGATTCATTAATGCAGCTGGCACGACAGGTTTCCCGAC
TGGAAAGCGGGCAGTGAGCGCAACGCAATTAATGTGAGTTAGCTCACTCATTAGGCACCCCAGGCTTTAC
ACTTTATGCTTCCGGCTCGTATGTTGTGTGGAATTGTGAGCGGATAACAATTTCACACAGGAAACAGCTA
TGACCATGATTACGGATTCACTGGCCGTCGTTTTACAACGTCGTGACTGGGAAAACCCTGGCGTTACCCA
ACTTAATCGCCTTGCAGCACATCCCCCTTTCGCCAGCTGGCGTAATAGCGAAGAGGCCCGCACCGATCGC
CCTTCCCAACAGTTGCGCAGCCTGAATGGCGAATGGCGCTTTGCCTGGTTTCCGGCACCAGAAGCGGTGC
CGGAAAGCTGGCTGGAGTGCGATCTTCCTGAGGCCGATACTGTCGTCGTCCCCTCAAACTGGCAGATGCA
CGGTTACGATGCGCCCATCTACACCAACGTAACCTATCCCATTACGGTCAATCCGCCGTTTGTTCCCACG
GAGAATCCGACGGGTTGTTACTCGCTCACATTTAATGTTGATGAAAGCTGGCTACAGGAAGGCCAGACGC
GAATTATTTTTGATGGCGTTGGAATT
