Features (pLannotate 1.2.2; 17 found; start..end, strand, type, name):
    183..211     +  promoter       tac promoter: strong E. coli promoter; hybrid between the trp and lac UV5 promoters
    219..235     +  protein_bind   lac operator: The lac repressor binds to the lac operator to inhibit transcription in E. coli. This inhibition can be relieved by adding lactose or isopropyl-β-D-thiogalactopyranoside (IPTG). lac repressor encoded by lacI
    258..911     +  CDS            GST26_SCHJA: Experimental evidence at protein level: Swiss-Prot protein existence level 1. GST isoenzymes appear to play a central role in the parasite detoxification system. Other functions are also suspected including a role in increasing the solubility of haematin in the parasite gut. From Schistosoma japonicum (Blood fluke).
    945..1187    +  CDS            TAF12 (fragment): TAF12_HUMAN - Also known as TAF15, TAF2J, TAFII20. Experimental evidence at protein level: Swiss-Prot protein existence level 1. TAFs are components of the transcription factor IID (TFIID) complex, PCAF histone acetylase complex and TBP-free TAFII complex (TFTC). TAFs components-TIIFD are essential for mediating regulation of RNA polymerase transcription. From Homo sapiens (Human).
   1223..1262    +  CDS            rop (fragment): Rop protein, which maintains plasmids at low copy number; rop
   1364..1404    +  misc_feature   bom (fragment): basis of mobility region from pBR322
   1509..1613    +  promoter       AmpR promoter: bla
   1614..2474    +  CDS            AmpR: β-lactamase; bla; confers resistance to ampicillin, carbenicillin, and related antibiotics
   2645..3233    +  rep_origin     ori: high-copy-number ColE1/pMB1/pBR322/pUC origin of replication
   3419..3470    -  misc_feature   bom (fragment): basis of mobility region from pBR322
   3477..3554    +  promoter       lacI promoter: lacI
   3555..4637    +  CDS            lacI: lac repressor; lacI; The lac repressor binds to the lac operator to inhibit transcription in E. coli. This inhibition can be relieved by adding lactose or isopropyl-β-D-thiogalactopyranoside (IPTG).
   4650..4671    +  protein_bind   CAP binding site: CAP binding activates transcription in the presence of cAMP. E. coli catabolite activator protein
   4686..4716    +  promoter       lac promoter: promoter for the E. coli lac operon
   4724..4740    +  protein_bind   lac operator: The lac repressor binds to the lac operator to inhibit transcription in E. coli. This inhibition can be relieved by adding lactose or isopropyl-β-D-thiogalactopyranoside (IPTG). lac repressor encoded by lacI
   4760..4933    +  CDS            lacZα: LacZα fragment of β-galactosidase; lacZ fragment
   5197..107     -  CDS            yciV (fragment) (across the origin): RNAAM_ECOLI - Also known as trpH From Escherichia coli (strain K12).
>Addgene plasmid #105618 | pGEX-4T1-TAF12(50-130) | addgene full sequence | sequence record 204076 | Addgene NGS Result
AGCTTATCGACTGCACGGTGCACCAATGCTTCTGGCGTCAGGCAGCCATCGGAAGCTGTGGTATGGCTGT
GCAGGTCGTAAATCACTGCATAATTCGTGTCGCTCAAGGCGCACTCCCGTTCTGGATAATGTTTTTTGCG
CCGACATCATAACGGTTCTGGCAAATATTCTGAAATGAGCTGTTGACAATTAATCATCGGCTCGTATAAT
GTGTGGAATTGTGAGCGGATAACAATTTCACACAGGAAACAGTATTCATGTCCCCTATACTAGGTTATTG
GAAAATTAAGGGCCTTGTGCAACCCACTCGACTTCTTTTGGAATATCTTGAAGAAAAATATGAAGAGCAT
TTGTATGAGCGCGATGAAGGTGATAAATGGCGAAACAAAAAGTTTGAATTGGGTTTGGAGTTTCCCAATC
TTCCTTATTATATTGATGGTGATGTTAAATTAACACAGTCTATGGCCATCATACGTTATATAGCTGACAA
GCACAACATGTTGGGTGGTTGTCCAAAAGAGCGTGCAGAGATTTCAATGCTTGAAGGAGCGGTTTTGGAT
ATTAGATACGGTGTTTCGAGAATTGCATATAGTAAAGACTTTGAAACTCTCAAAGTTGATTTTCTTAGCA
AGCTACCTGAAATGCTGAAAATGTTCGAAGATCGTTTATGTCATAAAACATATTTAAATGGTGATCATGT
AACCCATCCTGACTTCATGTTGTATGACGCTCTTGATGTTGTTTTATACATGGACCCAATGTGCCTGGAT
GCGTTCCCAAAATTAGTTTGTTTTAAAAAACGTATTGAAGCTATCCCACAAATTGATAAGTACTTGAAAT
CCAGCAAGTATATAGCATGGCCTTTGCAGGGCTGGCAAGCCACGTTTGGTGGTGGCGACCATCCTCCAAA
ATCGGATCTGGTTCCGCGTGGATCCCCGGAATTCCTCAGCCCTGAAAACAACCAAGTGCTGACAAAAAAA
AAGCTGCAGGATCTGGTGAGGGAGGTGGATCCTAATGAGCAGCTGGATGAAGATGTGGAAGAGATGCTGC
TACAGATCGCTGATGATTTTATTGAGAGTGTGGTGACAGCTGCCTGCCAGCTTGCTCGGCACCGCAAGTC
CAGCACCCTAGAGGTAAAAGACGTCCAGCTGCATCTAGAGCGCCAGTGGAACATGTGGATCCCAGGCTGA
CTCGAGCGGCCGCATCGTGACTGACTGACGATCTGCCTCGCGCGTTTCGGTGATGACGGTGAAAACCTCT
GACACATGCAGCTCCCGGAGACGGTCACAGCTTGTCTGTAAGCGGATGCCGGGAGCAGACAAGCCCGTCA
GGGCGCGTCAGCGGGTGTTGGCGGGTGTCGGGGCGCAGCCATGACCCAGTCACGTAGCGATAGCGGAGTG
TATAATTCTTGAAGACGAAAGGGCCTCGTGATACGCCTATTTTTATAGGTTAATGTCATGATAATAATGG
TTTCTTAGACGTCAGGTGGCACTTTTCGGGGAAATGTGCGCGGAACCCCTATTTGTTTATTTTTCTAAAT
ACATTCAAATATGTATCCGCTCATGAGACAATAACCCTGATAAATGCTTCAATAATATTGAAAAAGGAAG
AGTATGAGTATTCAACATTTCCGTGTCGCCCTTATTCCCTTTTTTGCGGCATTTTGCCTTCCTGTTTTTG
CTCACCCAGAAACGCTGGTGAAAGTAAAAGATGCTGAAGATCAGTTGGGTGCACGAGTGGGTTACATCGA
ACTGGATCTCAACAGCGGTAAGATCCTTGAGAGTTTTCGCCCCGAAGAACGTTTTCCAATGATGAGCACT
TTTAAAGTTCTGCTATGTGGCGCGGTATTATCCCGTGTTGACGCCGGGCAAGAGCAACTCGGTCGCCGCA
TACACTATTCTCAGAATGACTTGGTTGAGTACTCACCAGTCACAGAAAAGCATCTTACGGATGGCATGAC
AGTAAGAGAATTATGCAGTGCTGCCATAACCATGAGTGATAACACTGCGGCCAACTTACTTCTGACAACG
ATCGGAGGACCGAAGGAGCTAACCGCTTTTTTGCACAACATGGGGGATCATGTAACTCGCCTTGATCGTT
GGGAACCGGAGCTGAATGAAGCCATACCAAACGACGAGCGTGACACCACGATGCCTGCAGCAATGGCAAC
AACGTTGCGCAAACTATTAACTGGCGAACTACTTACTCTAGCTTCCCGGCAACAATTAATAGACTGGATG
GAGGCGGATAAAGTTGCAGGACCACTTCTGCGCTCGGCCCTTCCGGCTGGCTGGTTTATTGCTGATAAAT
CTGGAGCCGGTGAGCGTGGGTCTCGCGGTATCATTGCAGCACTGGGGCCAGATGGTAAGCCCTCCCGTAT
CGTAGTTATCTACACGACGGGGAGTCAGGCAACTATGGATGAACGAAATAGACAGATCGCTGAGATAGGT
GCCTCACTGATTAAGCATTGGTAACTGTCAGACCAAGTTTACTCATATATACTTTAGATTGATTTAAAAC
TTCATTTTTAATTTAAAAGGATCTAGGTGAAGATCCTTTTTGATAATCTCATGACCAAAATCCCTTAACG
TGAGTTTTCGTTCCACTGAGCGTCAGACCCCGTAGAAAAGATCAAAGGATCTTCTTGAGATCCTTTTTTT
CTGCGCGTAATCTGCTGCTTGCAAACAAAAAAACCACCGCTACCAGCGGTGGTTTGTTTGCCGGATCAAG
AGCTACCAACTCTTTTTCCGAAGGTAACTGGCTTCAGCAGAGCGCAGATACCAAATACTGTCCTTCTAGT
GTAGCCGTAGTTAGGCCACCACTTCAAGAACTCTGTAGCACCGCCTACATACCTCGCTCTGCTAATCCTG
TTACCAGTGGCTGCTGCCAGTGGCGATAAGTCGTGTCTTACCGGGTTGGACTCAAGACGATAGTTACCGG
ATAAGGCGCAGCGGTCGGGCTGAACGGGGGGTTCGTGCACACAGCCCAGCTTGGAGCGAACGACCTACAC
CGAACTGAGATACCTACAGCGTGAGCTATGAGAAAGCGCCACGCTTCCCGAAGGGAGAAAGGCGGACAGG
TATCCGGTAAGCGGCAGGGTCGGAACAGGAGAGCGCACGAGGGAGCTTCCAGGGGGAAACGCCTGGTATC
TTTATAGTCCTGTCGGGTTTCGCCACCTCTGACTTGAGCGTCGATTTTTGTGATGCTCGTCAGGGGGGCG
GAGCCTATGGAAAAACGCCAGCAACGCGGCCTTTTTACGGTTCCTGGCCTTTTGCTGGCCTTTTGCTCAC
ATGTTCTTTCCTGCGTTATCCCCTGATTCTGTGGATAACCGTATTACCGCCTTTGAGTGAGCTGATACCG
CTCGCCGCAGCCGAACGACCGAGCGCAGCGAGTCAGTGAGCGAGGAAGCGGAAGAGCGCCTGATGCGGTA
TTTTCTCCTTACGCATCTGTGCGGTATTTCACACCGCATAAATTCCGACACCATCGAATGGCGCAAAACC
TTTCGCGGTATGGCATGATAGCGCCCGGAAGAGAGTCAATTCAGGGTGGTGAATGTGAAACCAGTAACGT
TATACGATGTCGCAGAGTATGCCGGTGTCTCTTATCAGACCGTTTCCCGCGTGGTGAACCAGGCCAGCCA
CGTTTCTGCGAAAACGCGGGAAAAAGTGGAAGCGGCGATGGCGGAGCTGAATTACATTCCCAACCGCGTG
GCACAACAACTGGCGGGCAAACAGTCGTTGCTGATTGGCGTTGCCACCTCCAGTCTGGCCCTGCACGCGC
CGTCGCAAATTGTCGCGGCGATTAAATCTCGCGCCGATCAACTGGGTGCCAGCGTGGTGGTGTCGATGGT
AGAACGAAGCGGCGTCGAAGCCTGTAAAGCGGCGGTGCACAATCTTCTCGCGCAACGCGTCAGTGGGCTG
ATCATTAACTATCCGCTGGATGACCAGGATGCCATTGCTGTGGAAGCTGCCTGCACTAATGTTCCGGCGT
TATTTCTTGATGTCTCTGACCAGACACCCATCAACAGTATTATTTTCTCCCATGAAGACGGTACGCGACT
GGGCGTGGAGCATCTGGTCGCATTGGGTCACCAGCAAATCGCGCTGTTAGCGGGCCCATTAAGTTCTGTC
TCGGCGCGTCTGCGTCTGGCTGGCTGGCATAAATATCTCACTCGCAATCAAATTCAGCCGATAGCGGAAC
GGGAAGGCGACTGGAGTGCCATGTCCGGTTTTCAACAAACCATGCAAATGCTGAATGAGGGCATCGTTCC
CACTGCGATGCTGGTTGCCAACGATCAGATGGCGCTGGGCGCAATGCGCGCCATTACCGAGTCCGGGCTG
CGCGTTGGTGCGGATATCTCGGTAGTGGGATACGACGATACCGAAGACAGCTCATGTTATATCCCGCCGT
TAACCACCATCAAACAGGATTTTCGCCTGCTGGGGCAAACCAGCGTGGACCGCTTGCTGCAACTCTCTCA
GGGCCAGGCGGTGAAGGGCAATCAGCTGTTGCCCGTCTCACTGGTGAAAAGAAAAACCACCCTGGCGCCC
AATACGCAAACCGCCTCTCCCCGCGCGTTGGCCGATTCATTAATGCAGCTGGCACGACAGGTTTCCCGAC
TGGAAAGCGGGCAGTGAGCGCAACGCAATTAATGTAAGTTAGCTCACTCATTAGGCACCCCAGGCTTTAC
ACTTTATGCTTCCGGCTCGTATGTTGTGTGGAATTGTGAGCGGATAACAATTTCACACAGGAAACAGCTA
TGACCATGATTACGGATTCACTGGCCGTCGTTTTACAACGTCGTGACTGGGAAAACCCTGGCGTTACCCA
ACTTAATCGCCTTGCAGCACATCCCCCTTTCGCCAGCTGGCGTAATAGCGAAGAGGCCCGCACCGATCGC
CCTTCCCAACAGTTGCGCAGCCTGAATGGCGAATGGCGCTTTGCCTGGTTTCCGGCACCAGAAGCGGTGC
CGGAAAGCTGGCTGGAGTGCGATCTTCCTGAGGCCGATACTGTCGTCGTCCCCTCAAACTGGCAGATGCA
CGGTTACGATGCGCCCATCTACACCAACGTGACCTATCCCATTACGGTCAATCCGCCGTTTGTTCCCACG
GAGAATCCGACGGGTTGTTACTCGCTCACATTTAATGTTGATGAAAGCTGGCTACAGGAAGGCCAGACGC
GAATTATTTTTGATGGCGTTGGAATT
